>Addgene plasmid #228765 | p67.uni.pA.OTIIp.mHEL.flag.mCMV.PGK.CD63GFP.WPRE | addgene full sequence | sequence record 472207 | Addgene NGS Result
CATGGCGGTGGAAGGAGGAATGAAATGTGTGAAGTTCTTGCTCTACGTCCTCCTGCTGGCCTTTTGCGCC
TGTGCAGTGGGACTGATTGCCGTGGGTGTCGGGGCACAGCTTGTCCTGAGTCAGACCATAATCCAGGGGG
CTACCCCTGGCTCTCTGTTGCCAGTGGTCATCATCGCAGTGGGTGTCTTCCTCTTCCTGGTGGCTTTTGT
GGGCTGCTGCGGGGCCTGCAAGGAGAACTATTGTCTTATGATCACGTTTGCCATCTTTCTGTCTCTTATC
ATGTTGGTGGAGGTGGCCGCAGCCATTGCTGGCTATGTGTTTAGAGATAAGGTGATGTCAGAGTTTAATA
ACAACTTCCGGCAGCAGATGGAGAATTACCCGAAAAACAACCACACTGCTTCGATCCTGGACAGGATGCA
GGCAGATTTTAAGTGCTGTGGGGCTGCTAACTACACAGATTGGGAGAAAATCCCTTCCATGTCGAAGAAC
CGAGTCCCCGACTCCTGCTGCATTAATGTTACTGTGGGCTGTGGGATTAATTTCAACGAGAAGGCGATCC
ATAAGGAGGGCTGTGTGGAGAAGATTGGGGGCTGGCTGAGGAAAAATGTGCTGGTGGTAGCTGCAGCAGC
CCTTGGAATTGCTTTTGTCGAGGTTTTGGGAATTGTCTTTGCCTGCTGCCTCGTGAAGAGTATCAGAAGT
GGCTACGAGGTGATGATGGAGAGCGACGAGAGCGGCCTGCCCGCCATGCCGGTCGCCACCATGGTGAGCA
AGGGCGAGGAGCTGTTCACCGGGGTGGTGCCCATCCTGGTCGAGCTGGACGGCGACGTAAACGGCCACAA
GTTCAGCGTGTCCGGCGAGGGCGAGGGCGATGCCACCTACGGCAAGCTGACCCTGAAGTTCATCTGCACC
ACCGGCAAGCTGCCCGTGCCCTGGCCCACCCTCGTGACCACCCTGACCTACGGCGTGCAGTGCTTCAGCC
GCTACCCCGACCACATGAAGCAGCACGACTTCTTCAAGTCCGCCATGCCCGAAGGCTACGTCCAGGAGCG
CACCATCTTCTTCAAGGACGACGGCAACTACAAGACCCGCGCCGAGGTGAAGTTCGAGGGCGACACCCTG
GTGAACCGCATCGAGCTGAAGGGCATCGACTTCAAGGAGGACGGCAACATCCTGGGGCACAAGCTGGAGT
ACAACTACAACAGCCACAACGTCTATATCATGGCCGACAAGCAGAAGAACGGCATCAAGGTGAACTTCAA
GATCCGCCACAACATCGAGGACGGCAGCGTGCAGCTCGCCGACCACTACCAGCAGAACACCCCCATCGGC
GACGGCCCCGTGCTGCTGCCCGACAACCACTACCTGAGCACCCAGTCCGCCCTGAGCAAAGACCCCAACG
AGAAGCGCGATCACATGGTCCTGCTGGAGTTCGTGACCGCCGCCGGGATCACTCTCGGCATGGACGAGCT
GTACAAGTAAAGCGGCCGCGTCGACAATCAACCTCTGGATTACAAAATTTGTGAAAGATTGACTGGTATT
CTTAACTATGTTGCTCCTTTTACGCTATGTGGATACGCTGCTTTAATGCCTTTGTATCATGCTATTGCTT
CCCGTATGGCTTTCATTTTCTCCTCCTTGTATAAATCCTGGTTGCTGTCTCTTTATGAGGAGTTGTGGCC
CGTTGTCAGGCAACGTGGCGTGGTGTGCACTGTGTTTGCTGACGCAACCCCCACTGGTTGGGGCATTGCC
ACCACCTGTCAGCTCCTTTCCGGGACTTTCGCTTTCCCCCTCCCTATTGCCACGGCGGAACTCATCGCCG
CCTGCCTTGCCCGCTGCTGGACAGGGGCTCGGCTGTTGGGCACTGACAATTCCGTGGTGTTGTCGGGGAA
GCTGACGTCCTTTCCATGGCTGCTCGCCTGTGTTGCCACCTGGATTCTGCGCGGGACGTCCTTCTGCTAC
GTCCCTTCGGCCCTCAATCCAGCGGACCTTCCTTCCCGCGGCCTGCTGCCGGCTCTAGAGCCTCTTCCGC
GTCTTCGCCTTCCCGGGTCGAGCTCGGTACCTTTAAGACCAATGACTTACAAGGCAGCTGTAGATCTTAG
CCACTTTTTAAAAGAAAAGGGGGGACTGGAAGGGCTAATTCACTCCCAACGAAGACAAGATCTGCTTTTT
GCTTGTACTGGGTCTCTCTGGTTAGACCAGATCTGAGCCTGGGAGCTCTCTGGCTAACTAGGGAACCCAC
TGCTTAAGCCTCAATAAAGCTTGCCTTGAGTGCTTCAAGTAGTGTGTGCCCGTCTGTTGTGTGACTCTGG
TAACTAGAGATCCCTCAGACCCTTTTAGTCAGTGTGGAAAATCTCTAGCAGTAGTAGTTCATGTCATCTT
ATTATTCAGTATTTATAACTTGCAAAGAAATGAATATCAGAGAGTGAGAGGAACTTGTTTATTGCAGCTT
ATAATGGTTACAAATAAAGCAATAGCATCACAAATTTCACAAATAAAGCATTTTTTTCACTGCATTCTAG
TTGTGGTTTGTCCAAACTCATCAATGTATCTTATCATGTCTGGCTCTAGCTATCCCGCCCCTAACTCCGC
CCATCCCGCCCCTAACTCCGCCCAGTTCCGCCCATTCTCCGCCCCATGGCTGACTAATTTTTTTTATTTA
TGCAGAGGCCGAGGCCGCCTCGGCCTCTGAGCTATTCCAGAAGTAGTGAGGAGGCTTTTTTGGAGGCCTA
GGGACGTACCCAATTCGCCCTATAGTGAGTCGTATTACGCGCGCTCACTGGCCGTCGTTTTACAACGTCG
TGACTGGGAAAACCCTGGCGTTACCCAACTTAATCGCCTTGCAGCACATCCCCCTTTCGCCAGCTGGCGT
AATAGCGAAGAGGCCCGCACCGATCGCCCTTCCCAACAGTTGCGCAGCCTGAATGGCGAATGGG
[124 nt withheld, positions 2935-3058]
C
[91 nt withheld, positions 3060-3150]
A
[49 nt withheld, positions 3152-3200]
CCTTTGACGTTGGAGTCCACGTTCTTT
[37 nt withheld, positions 3228-3264]
ACCCTATCTCGGTCTATTCTTTTGATTTATAAGGGATTTTGCCGATTTCGGCCTATTGGTTAAAAAATGA
GCTGATTTAACAAAAATTTAACGCGAATTTTAACAAAATATTAACGCTTACAATTTAGGTGGCACTTTTC
GGGGAAATGTGCGCGGAACCCCTATTTGTTTATTTTTCTAAATACATTCAAATATGTATCCGCTCATGAG
ACAATAACCCTGATAAATGCTTCAATAATATTGAAAAAGGAAGAGTATGAGTATTCAACATTTCCGTGTC
GCCCTTATTCCCTTTTTTGCGGCATTTTGCCTTCCTGTTTTTGCTCACCCAGAAACGCTGGTGAAAGTAA
AAGATGCTGAAGATCAGTTGGGTGCACGAGTGGGTTACATCGAACTGGATCTCAACAGCGGTAAGATCCT
TGAGAGTTTTCGCCCCGAAGAACGTTTTCCAATGATGAGCACTTTTAAAGTTCTGCTATGTGGCGCGGTA
TTATCCCGTATTGACGCCGGGCAAGAGCAACTCGGTCGCCGCATACACTATTCTCAGAATGACTTGGTTG
AGTACTCACCAGTCACAGAAAAGCATCTTACGGATGGCATGACAGTAAGAGAATTATGCAGTGCTGCCAT
AACCATGAGTGATAACACTGCGGCCAACTTACTTCTGACAACGATCGGAGGACCGAAGGAGCTAACCGCT
TTTTTGCACAACATGGGGGATCATGTAACTCGCCTTGATCGTTGGGAACCGGAGCTGAATGAAGCCATAC
CAAACGACGAGCGTGACACCACGATGCCTGTAGCAATGGCAACAACGTTGCGCAAACTATTAACTGGCGA
ACTACTTACTCTAGCTTCCCGGCAACAATTAATAGACTGGATGGAGGCGGATAAAGTTGCAGGACCACTT
CTGCGCTCGGCCCTTCCGGCTGGCTGGTTTATTGCTGATAAATCTGGAGCCGGTGAGCGTGGGTCTCGCG
GTATCATTGCAGCACTGGGGCCAGATGGTAAGCCCTCCCGTATCGTAGTTATCTACACGACGGGGAGTCA
GGCAACTATGGATGAACGAAATAGACAGATCGCTGAGATAGGTGCCTCACTGATTAAGCATTGGTAACTG
TCAGACCAAGTTTACTCATATATACTTTAGATTGATTTAAAACTTCATTTTTAATTTAAAAGGATCTAGG
TGAAGATCCTTTTTGATAATCTCATGACCAAAATCCCTTAACGTGAGTTTTCGTTCCACTGAGCGTCAGA
CCCCGTAGAAAAGATCAAAGGATCTTCTTGAGATCCTTTTTTTCTGCGCGTAATCTGCTGCTTGCAAACA
AAAAAACCACCGCTACCAGCGGTGGTTTGTTTGCCGGATCAAGAGCTACCAACTCTTTTTCCGAAGGTAA
CTGGCTTCAGCAGAGCGCAGATACCAAATACTGTTCTTCTAGTGTAGCCGTAGTTAGGCCACCACTTCAA
GAACTCTGTAGCACCGCCTACATACCTCGCTCTGCTAATCCTGTTACCAGTGGCTGCTGCCAGTGGCGAT
AAGTCGTGTCTTACCGGGTTGGACTCAAGACGATAGTTACCGGATAAGGCGCAGCGGTCGGGCTGAACGG
GGGGTTCGTGCACACAGCCCAGCTTGGAGCGAACGACCTACACCGAACTGAGATACCTACAGCGTGAGCT
ATGAGAAAGCGCCACGCTTCCCGAAGGGAGAAAGGCGGACAGGTATCCGGTAAGCGGCAGGGTCGGAACA
GGAGAGCGCACGAGGGAGCTTCCAGGGGGAAACGCCTGGTATCTTTATAGTCCTGTCGGGTTTCGCCACC
TCTGACTTGAGCGTCGATTTTTGTGATGCTCGTCAGGGGGGCGGAGCCTATGGAAAAACGCCAGCAACGC
GGCCTTTTTACGGTTCCTGGCCTTTTGCTGGCCTTTTGCTCACATGTTCTTTCCTGCGTTATCCCCTGAT
TCTGTGGATAACCGTATTACCGCCTTTGAGTGAGCTGATACCGCTCGCCGCAGCCGAACGACCGAGCGCA
GCGAGTCAGTGAGCGAGGAAGCGGAAGAGCGCCCAATACGCAAACCGCCTCTCCCCGCGCGTTGGCCGAT
TCATTAATGCAGCTGGCACGACAGGTTTCCCGACTGGAAAGCGGGCAGTGAGCGCAACGCAATTAATGTG
AGTTAGCTCACTCATTAGGCACCCCAGGCTTTACACTTTATGCTTCCGGCTCGTATGTTGTGTGGAATTG
TGAGCGGATAACAATTTCACACAGGAAACAGCTATGACCATGATTACGCCAAGCGCGCAATTAACCCTCA
CTAAAGGGAACAAAAGCTGGAGCTGCAAGCTTGGCCATTGCATACGTTGTATCCATATCATAATATGTAC
ATTTATATTGGCTCATGTCCAACATTACCGCCATGTTGACATTGATTATTGACTAGTTATTAATAGTAAT
CAATTACGGGGTCATTAGTTCATAGCCCATATATGGAGTTCCGCGTTACATAACTTACGGTAAATGGCCC
GCCTGGCTGACCGCCCAACGACCCCCGCCCATTGACGTCAATAATGACGTATGTTCCCATAGTAACGCCA
ATAGGGACTTTCCATTGACGTCAATGGGTGGAGTATTTACGGTAAACTGCCCACTTGGCAGTACATCAAG
TGTATCATATGCCAAGTACGCCCCCTATTGACGTCAATGACGGTAAATGGCCCGCCTGGCATTATGCCCA
GTACATGACCTTATGGGACTTTCCTACTTGGCAGTACATCTACGTATTAGTCATCGCTATTACCATGGTG
ATGCGGTTTTGGCAGTACATCAATGGGCGTGGATAGCGGTTTGACTCACGGGGATTTCCAAGTCTCCACC
CCATTGACGTCAATGGGAGTTTGTTTTGGCACCAAAATCAACGGGACTTTCCAAAATGTCGTAACAACTC
CGCCCCATTGACGCAAATGGGCGGTAGGCGTGTACGGTGGGAGGTCTATATAAGCAGAGCTCGTTTAGTG
AACCGGGGTCTCTCTGGTTAGACCAGATCTGAGCCTGGGAGCTCTCTGGCTAACTAGGGAACCCACTGCT
TAAGCCTCAATAAAGCTTGCCTTGAGTGCTTCAAGTAGTGTGTGCCCGTCTGTTGTGTGACTCTGGTAAC
TAGAGATCCCTCAGACCCTTTTAGTCAGTGTGGAAAATCTCTAGCAGTGGCGCCCGAACAGGGACTTGAA
AGCGAAAGGGAAACCAGAGGAGCTCTCTCGACGCAGGACTCGGCTTGCTGAAGCGCGCACGGCAAGAGGC
GAGGGGCGGCGACTGGTGAGTACGCCAAAAATTTTGACTAGCGGAGGCTAGAAGGAGAGAGATGGGTGCG
AGAGCGTCAGTATTAAGCGGGGGAGAATTAGATCGCGATGGGAAAAAATTCGGTTAAGGCCAGGGGGAAA
GAAAAAATATAAATTAAAACATATAGTATGGGCAAGCAGGGAGCTAGAACGATTCGCAGTTAATCCTGGC
CTGTTAGAAACATCAGAAGGCTGTAGACAAATACTGGGACAGCTACAACCATCCCTTCAGACAGGATCAG
AAGAACTTAGATCATTATATAATACAGTAGCAACCCTCTATTGTGTGCATCAAAGGATAGAGATAAAAGA
CACCAAGGAAGCTTTAGACAAGATAGAGGAAGAGCAAAACAAAAGTAAGACCACCGCACAGCAAGCGGCC
GCTGATCTTCAGACCTGGAGGAGGAGATATGAGGGACAATTGGAGAAGTGAATTATATAAATATAAAGTA
GTAAAAATTGAACCATTAGGAGTAGCACCCACCAAGGCAAAGAGAAGAGTGGTGCAGAGAGAAAAAAGAG
CAGTGGGAATAGGAGCTTTGTTCCTTGGGTTCTTGGGAGCAGCAGGAAGCACTATGGGCGCAGCGTCAAT
GACGCTGACGGTACAGGCCAGACAATTATTGTCTGGTATAGTGCAGCAGCAGAACAATTTGCTGAGGGCT
ATTGAGGCGCAACAGCATCTGTTGCAACTCACAGTCTGGGGCATCAAGCAGCTCCAGGCAAGAATCCTGG
CTGTGGAAAGATACCTAAAGGATCAACAGCTCCTGGGGATTTGGGGTTGCTCTGGAAAACTCATTTGCAC
CACTGCTGTGCCTTGGAATGCTAGTTGGAGTAATAAATCTCTGGAACAGATTTGGAATCACACGACCTGG
ATGGAGTGGGACAGAGAAATTAACAATTACACAAGCTTAATACACTCCTTAATTGAAGAATCGCAAAACC
AGCAAGAAAAGAATGAACAAGAATTATTGGAATTAGATAAATGGGCAAGTTTGTGGAATTGGTTTAACAT
AACAAATTGGCTGTGGTATATAAAATTATTCATAATGATAGTAGGAGGCTTGGTAGGTTTAAGAATAGTT
TTTGCTGTACTTTCTATAGTGAATAGAGTTAGGCAGGGATATTCACCATTATCGTTTCAGACCCACCTCC
CAACCCCGAGGGGACCCGACAGGCCCGAAGGAATAGAAGAAGAAGGTGGAGAGAGAGACAGAGACAGATC
CATTCGATTAGTGAACGGATCTCGACGGTATCGGTTAACTTTTAAAAGAAAAGGGGGGATTGGGGGGTAC
AGTGCAGGGGAAAGAATAGTAGACATAATAGCAACAGACATACAAACTAAAGAATTACAAAAACAAATTA
CAAAAATTCAAAATTTTATCGATCACGAGACTAGCCTCGAGAGATCTGATCATAATCAGCCATACCACAT
TTGTAGAGGTTTTACTTGCTTTAAAAAACCTCCCACACCTCCCCCTGAACCTGAAACATAAAATGAATGC
AATTGTTGTTGTTAACTTGTTTATTGCAGCTTATAATGGTTACAAATAAGGCAATAGCATCACAAATTTC
ACAAATAAGGCATTTTTTTCACTGCATTCTAGTTTTGGTTTGTCCAAACTCATCAATGTATCTTATCATG
TCTGGATCTCAAATCCCTCGGAAGCTGCGCCTGTCATCGAATTCCTGCAGCCCGGTGCATGACTAAGCTA
GCTTAGGCAAGGCGTCCAGCTTCATTAATTTCAGCGTGGGCAGCATGGACTGCTTGTGAGATACTCCCTG
AGGCAAGTGAATGGGGGTCATGAACCATTACCTTGCAATCTGGAAGGGACAAGTCGCTAGTCTGAGACCC
TGGGGCAAGAGCGTAGTCACCGCCTTTGCCCCCTGTGTTCCTCCTCCTCATCTTCATCACGAATGCCACA
ACTGCTCCGGTTACTATAGCAGCTCCCAAGACCACGAGTACGGCGACAGTAGCCATATTAGAGACTGTGC
TGGGGGGAGGTTCCCAGCGCAGGGTCAGAGGTTCGGGCAACCCCTGGTGATCTTC
[387 nt withheld, positions 8640-9026]
GCCGGACCCTTTATCATCGTCGTCCTTGTAGTCCCCGAGGGCAGCCAGTGGCAGAAAGCAAAGTACGAGT
ATCAGCAAGCTGCGCATGGTGGCGCATGCAGCGCTCGACTTCCAGCTCGGTCCGCTTTGCGGACTGATGG
GGCTGCGCTGCGCTGCGCTCCAGCGCCCCCCCTGCCCGCCGGAGCTGGCCGCGGCCCGAATTCCGCGGAG
GCTGGATCGGTCCCGGTGTCTTCTATGGAGGTCAAAACAGCGTGGATGGCGTCTCCAGGCGATCTGACGG
TTCACTAAACGAGCTCTGCTTATATAGGCCTCCCACCGTACACGCCTACCCTCGAGAAGCTTGATATCGA
ATTCCACGGGGTTGGGGTTGCGCCTTTTCCAAGGCAGCCCTGGGTTTGCGCAGGGACGCGGCTGCTCTGG
GCGTGGTTCCGGGAAACGCAGCGGCGCCGACCCTGGGTCTCGCACATTCTTCACGTCCGTTCGCAGCGTC
ACCCGGATCTTCGCCGCTACCCTTGTGGGCCCCCCGGCGACGCTTCCTGCTCCGCCCCTAAGTCGGGAAG
GTTCCTTGCGGTTCGCGGCGTGCCGGACGTGACAAACGGAAGCCGCACGTCTCACTAGTACCCTCGCAGA
CGGACAGCGCCAGGGAGCAATGGCAGCGCGCCGACCGCGATGGGCTGTGGCCAATAGCGGCTGCTCAGCA
GGGCGCGCCGAGAGCAGCGGCCGGGAAGGGGCGGTGCGGGAGGCGGGGTGTGGGGCGGTAGTGTGGGCCC
TGTTCCTGCCCGCGCGGTGTTCCGCATTCTGCAAGCCTCCGGAGCGCACGTCGGCAGTCGGCTCCCTCGT
TGACCGAATCACCGACCTCTCTCCCCAGGGGGATCCACCGG
Features (pLannotate 1.2.2; 35 found; start..end, strand, type, name):
      2..715     +  CDS            CD63: CD63_HUMAN - Also known as MLA1, TSPAN30. Experimental evidence at protein level: Swiss-Prot protein existence level 1. Functions as cell surface receptor for TIMP1 and plays a role in the activation of cellular signaling cascades. Plays a role in the activation of ITGB1 and integrin signaling, leading to the activation of AKT, FAK/PTK2 and MAP kinases. Promotes cell survival, reorganization of the actin cytoskeleton, cell adhesion, spreading and migration, via its role in the activation of AKT and FAK/PTK2. Plays a role in VEGFA signaling via its role in regulating the internalization of KDR/
    716..748     +  CDS            TurboGFP (fragment): improved green fluorescent protein from Pontellina plumata (Evdokimov et al., 2006) mammalian codon-optimized
    761..1480    +  CDS            EGFP: the original enhanced GFP (Yang et al., 1996) mammalian codon-optimized
   1496..2042    +  misc_feature   WPRE (fragment): woodchuck hepatitis virus posttranscriptional regulatory element
   2057..2125    +  CDS            nef (fragment): NEF_HV1Z2 - Experimental evidence at protein level: Swiss-Prot protein existence level 1. Extracellular Nef protein targets CD4(+) T-lymphocytes for apoptosis by interacting with CXCR4 surface receptors. From Human immunodeficiency virus type 1 group M subtype D (isolate Z2/CDC-Z34) (HIV-1).
   2127..2360    +  LTR            3' LTR (ΔU3): self-inactivating 3' long terminal repeat (LTR) from HIV-1
   2432..2553    +  polyA_signal   SV40 poly(A) signal: SV40 polyadenylation signal
   2593..2728    +  rep_origin     SV40 ori: SV40 origin of replication
   2749..2767    -  promoter       T7 promoter: promoter for bacteriophage T7 RNA polymerase
   2775..2930    +  CDS            lacZα (fragment): LacZα fragment of β-galactosidase; lacZ fragment
   2935..3363    +  rep_origin     f1 ori (sequence partly withheld): f1 bacteriophage origin of replication; arrow indicates direction of (+) strand synthesis
   3416..3520    +  promoter       AmpR promoter: bla
   3521..4381    +  CDS            AmpR: β-lactamase; bla; confers resistance to ampicillin, carbenicillin, and related antibiotics
   4552..5140    +  rep_origin     ori: high-copy-number ColE1/pMB1/pBR322/pUC origin of replication
   5323..5415    +  CDS            lacI (fragment): lac repressor; lacI; The lac repressor binds to the lac operator to inhibit transcription in E. coli. This inhibition can be relieved by adding lactose or isopropyl-β-D-thiogalactopyranoside (IPTG).
   5428..5449    +  protein_bind   CAP binding site: CAP binding activates transcription in the presence of cAMP. E. coli catabolite activator protein
   5464..5494    +  promoter       lac promoter: promoter for the E. coli lac operon
   5502..5518    +  protein_bind   lac operator: The lac repressor binds to the lac operator to inhibit transcription in E. coli. This inhibition can be relieved by adding lactose or isopropyl-β-D-thiogalactopyranoside (IPTG). lac repressor encoded by lacI
   5563..5581    +  promoter       T3 promoter: promoter for bacteriophage T3 RNA polymerase
   5682..6061    +  enhancer       CMV enhancer: human cytomegalovirus immediate early enhancer
   6062..6265    +  promoter       CMV promoter: human cytomegalovirus (CMV) immediate early promoter
   6280..6460    +  LTR            5' LTR (truncated): truncated 5' long terminal repeat (LTR) from HIV-1
   6507..6632    +  misc_feature   HIV-1 Ψ: packaging signal of human immunodeficiency virus type 1
   6616..6979    +  CDS            HIV-1 gag (fragment): gag protein from human immunodeficiency virus 1; gag
   7125..7358    +  misc_feature   RRE: The Rev response element (RRE) of HIV-1 allows for Rev-dependent mRNA export from the nucleus to the cytoplasm.
   7735..7835    +  CDS            Rev (fragment): human immunodeficiency virus 1 (HIV-1) Rev protein; rev; enhances nuclear export of unspliced and incompletely spliced viral mRNAs
   7854..7971    +  misc_feature   cPPT/CTS: central polypurine tract and central termination sequence of HIV-1
   8001..8085    +  CDS            large T antigen (fragment): large T antigen from SV40 (simian virus 40)
   8108..8242    +  polyA_signal   SV40 poly(A) signal: SV40 polyadenylation signal
   8270..8289    -  misc_feature   MCS (fragment): pBluescript multiple cloning site
   8376..8633    -  CDS            H2-K1 (fragment): HA1Q_MOUSE - Also known as H2-K. Experimental evidence at protein level: Swiss-Prot protein existence level 1. Involved in the presentation of foreign antigens to the immune system. From Mus musculus (Mouse).
   8640..9113    -  CDS            LYZ (sequence partly withheld): LYSC_CHICK - Experimental evidence at protein level: Swiss-Prot protein existence level 1. Lysozymes have primarily a bacteriolytic function; those in tissues and body fluids are associated with the monocyte-macrophage system and enhance the activity of immunoagents. Has bacteriolytic activity against M.luteus. From Gallus gallus (Chicken).
   9318..9356    -  promoter       minimal CMV promoter: human cytomegalovirus (CMV) immediate early promoter
   9358..9381    -  misc_feature   MCS (fragment): pBluescript multiple cloning site
   9384..9894    +  promoter       hPGK promoter: human phosphoglycerate kinase 1 promoter
