[The description below was written by a language model from this plasmid's Addgene catalogue record and pLannotate feature annotations shown in this document.]
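Description:
p67.uni.pA.OTIIp.mHEL.flag.mCMV.PGK.CD63GFP.WPRE is catalogued as a mammalian expression plasmid on the depositor's p61 backbone, and its feature table shows the architecture of a third-generation, self-inactivating HIV-1 lentiviral transfer vector. A CMV enhancer/promoter fused to a truncated 5' LTR drives genomic RNA production, followed by the Ψ packaging signal with a gag fragment, the RRE for Rev-dependent export, and the cPPT/CTS. The vector ends in a ΔU3 3' LTR with a downstream SV40 poly(A) signal. In bacteria it is maintained through a high-copy ColE1/pUC origin and ampicillin resistance. An f1 ori, an SV40 ori and lac/T3/T7 remnants of a pBluescript-type backbone are also present.

The payload is a bidirectional expression unit. In the sense direction, the human PGK promoter drives human CD63, a tetraspanin, fused to EGFP through a short linker that the annotation software scored as a TurboGFP fragment, with a WPRE fragment downstream to enhance transcript expression. In the antisense direction, a minimal CMV promoter placed back-to-back with PGK drives chicken lysozyme (hen egg lysozyme, HEL) joined to a fragment of mouse H2-K1. This arrangement is consistent with the membrane-bound "mHEL" of the name. The antisense unit terminates at an SV40 poly(A) element lying next to the cPPT, which pLannotate scored on the + strand. The name and catalogue entry also indicate a FLAG tag and the chicken ovalbumin epitope recognised by OT-II CD4 T cells. Neither is annotated as a separate feature, so their exact positions within the antisense cassette are not shown. The stated purpose is only co-delivery of mHEL and the OT-II peptide. This suggests pairing of model B-cell and CD4 T-cell antigens with a fluorescent CD63 marker, though the record does not describe specific applications.
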