Addgene plasmid #228765: p67.uni.pA.OTIIp.mHEL.flag.mCMV.PGK.CD63GFP.WPRE
Purpose: mHEL and OT2-peptide
Depositing lab: Ferdinando Pucci. Depositing organization: Oregon Health & Science University.
Backbone
  Vector backbone: p61
  Backbone manufacturer: Ferdinando Pucci
  Vector type: Mammalian Expression
Growth in bacteria
  Bacterial resistance: Ampicillin, 100 μg/mL
  Growth temperature: 37°C
  Growth strain: NEB Stable
  Copy number: Unknown
Gene/Insert
  Gene/Insert name: OVA epitope ISQAVHAAHAEINEAGR
  Species: G. gallus (chicken)
Terms and licenses: Academic/Nonprofit Terms; Industry Terms: Not Available to Industry
Depositor comments: Please visit https://ssrn.com/abstract=4912248 for preprint.
How to cite: p67.uni.pA.OTIIp.mHEL.flag.mCMV.PGK.CD63GFP.WPRE was a gift from Ferdinando Pucci (Addgene plasmid # 228765 ; http://n2t.net/addgene:228765 ; RRID:Addgene_228765)
